Addgene plasmid #46369: pGL3-B-pCR
Depositing lab: Emanuela Felley-Bosco & Rolf Stahel. Depositing organization: University of Zurich. Publication: GAS5 long non-coding RNA in malignant pleural mesothelioma. Renganathan A, Kresoja-Rakic J, Echeverry N, Ziltener G, Vrugt B, Opitz I, Stahel RA, Felley-Bosco E. Mol Cancer. 2014 May 23;13:119. doi: 10.1186/1476-4598-13-119. PubMed 24885398.
Backbone
  Vector backbone: pGL3-Basic
  Backbone manufacturer: promega
  Backbone size w/o insert (bp): 4818
  Total vector size (bp): 5500
  Vector type: Luciferase
Growth in bacteria
  Bacterial resistance: Ampicillin, 100 μg/mL
  Growth temperature: 37°C
  Growth strain: DH5alpha
  Copy number: High Copy
Gene/Insert
  Gene/Insert name: calretinin promoter (alt names: pCR; CALB2; calbindin 2)
  Species: H. sapiens (human)
  Insert size (bp): 770
  Mutation: promoter
  Entrez Gene: CALB2 (a.k.a. CAB29, CAL2, CR)
  Tag / fusion protein: luciferase (C terminal on backbone)
  Cloning method: Restriction Enzyme; 5′ cloning site NheI (not destroyed); 3′ cloning site HindIII (not destroyed)
  Sequencing primers: 5′ REVprimer3; 3′ LucNrev
Terms and licenses: Academic/Nonprofit Terms; Industry Terms: Not Available to Industry
How to cite: pGL3-B-pCR was a gift from Emanuela Felley-Bosco & Rolf Stahel (Addgene plasmid # 46369 ; http://n2t.net/addgene:46369 ; RRID:Addgene_46369)
