[The description below was written by a language model from this plasmid's Addgene catalogue record.]
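Description:
pGL3-B-pCR is a luciferase reporter plasmid built on the pGL3-Basic backbone, a promoterless, enhancerless vector in which firefly luciferase expression depends entirely on whatever regulatory sequence is cloned upstream of the reporter gene. The construct is about 5.5 kb in total, is maintained in E. coli as a high-copy plasmid, and is selected with ampicillin. No feature table accompanies the record, so the exact positions of the origin, resistance gene and polyadenylation signals are not documented here. These elements would be expected to follow the standard pGL3-Basic layout.

The insert is a fragment of roughly 770 bp from the promoter region of human CALB2, the gene encoding calretinin (calbindin 2). It was placed in the multiple cloning site between NheI and HindIII, and both sites are retained. The record lists luciferase as a C-terminal "tag" on the backbone. In practice this means that the luciferase coding sequence lies downstream of the promoter fragment and is transcribed from it, rather than being a protein fusion. The record does not give the precise boundaries of the fragment relative to the CALB2 transcription start site.

After transfection into mammalian cells, luciferase activity serves as a readout of calretinin promoter strength, allowing comparison between cell types, treatments or co-expressed factors. The plasmid is associated with work on malignant pleural mesothelioma, a tumour in which calretinin is a widely used diagnostic marker. This suggests it was meant for studying the transcriptional regulation of CALB2 in that setting, although the record does not describe the specific experiments.
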