>Addgene plasmid #46369 | pGL3-B-pCR | addgene partial sequence | sequence record 67761 | LucNrev 5'-CCTTATGCAGTTGCTCTCC-3'
GCTTACGGATGATGGCGCCGGGCCTTTCTTTATGTTTTTGGCGTCTTCCATGGTGGCTTTACCAACAGTA
CCGGAATGCCAAGCTTGCCACGCTGCCCTTATATACGCTCTGGAGCCTGCGCCTGCGCCCGGCCGCCAGA
AGGGGGCGCGCGCGCTCAGGGAATCCGACCGGGGCGCGGCGCGGCGGGGGCGGCGGCGCGAGAGGCTCGG
CCCGGACTCCTAGAGGGCCCTTACCTCTGCGCTGAGACCCCTCGGCGCGGGGCCAGGGACACCCGGAGGA
TTTTCGGTGAAAATGAGGGAGAGGCTGCCCTTGCCTTCCCTCCCGACCGTCTTGAGTACATCCACCACTT
ATTATTGCTGGCAGTAGCAATAATAATAACAGCAGTAACAACACTAATAGTAATACTAACACAAACTTGA
CAAATATTTAGCACTCGGGCTTCGGAGTTCACTAGGTCTCTGTCGTGCCTCCTCTCTTCTGATCCTTCCA
CAGCAGGAAGAGCTGGGACCACTTTTCTGATGAGGTACTTGTGACTTCAGATGATTAAGTGACTGGCCCA
GCAAATTAGTGGCAGGGCTACAATTTGAACTCAGCACTCTTTCCACGCCGCACGTGGCTCCTTCATGAGG
CTCAGTCTTGCAGAGCAGCCAAGAGTTCTCAAGGCTTTAGTGGGGAGCAGCTGGAATCAGCAGTGCCCCG
GGAGGATTCCGATGGAAGTGGTGTG
